Addgene plasmid #116851: pSB1A3-AD010
Purpose: Expresses araC constitutively. Expresses alpha-hemolysin and mScarletI (RFP) under a pBAD promoter; alternate name pSB1A2-AD010
Depositing lab: Friedrich Simmel. Depositing organization: Technische Universitaet Muenchen (TUM). Publication: Signalling and differentiation in emulsion-based multi-compartmentalized in vitro gene circuits. Dupin A, Simmel FC. Nat Chem. 2018 Nov 26. pii: 10.1038/s41557-018-0174-9. doi: 10.1038/s41557-018-0174-9. PubMed 30478365.
Backbone
  Vector backbone: pSB1A2
  Backbone size w/o insert (bp): 2147
  Total vector size (bp): 5325
  Vector type: Bacterial Expression, Synthetic Biology
Growth in bacteria
  Bacterial resistance: Ampicillin, 100 μg/mL
  Growth temperature: 37°C
  Growth strain: DH5alpha
  Copy number: High Copy
Gene/Insert 1
  Gene/Insert name: AraC
  Species: Escherichia coli
  Insert size (bp): 984
  Cloning method: Restriction Enzyme; 5′ cloning site BsaI (destroyed during cloning); 3′ cloning site BsaI (destroyed during cloning)
  Sequencing primers: 5′ VF tgccacctgacgtctaagaa; 3′ p-AD006_2_rev ggttatatctccttctagaggatccccg
Gene/Insert 2
  Gene/Insert name: alpha-HL (alt name: alpha-hemolysin)
  Species: Staphylococcus aureus
  Insert size (bp): 1248
  Promoter: pBAD
  Cloning method: Restriction Enzyme; 5′ cloning site BsaI (destroyed during cloning); 3′ cloning site BsaI (destroyed during cloning)
  Sequencing primers: 5′ p-AD001_3_fwd AGACGAAAAACTACTAGATGG; 3′ p-AD009_2_rev TTAGTTGGTCATTTCTTCTTTTTCCC
Gene/Insert 3
  Gene/Insert name: mScarletI
  Species: Synthetic
  Insert size (bp): 882
  Promoter: pBAD
  Cloning method: Restriction Enzyme; 5′ cloning site BsaI (destroyed during cloning); 3′ cloning site BsaI (destroyed during cloning)
  Sequencing primers: 5′ p-AD006_1_fwd AGCGCTCAACGGGTGTGC; 3′ VR attaccgcctttgagtgagc
Terms and licenses: Academic/Nonprofit Terms; Industry Terms: Not Available to Industry
Depositor comments: Please note that pSB1A2 was used to create the plasmid rather than pSB1A3. This does not affect function as described in the associated publication.
How to cite: pSB1A3-AD010 was a gift from Friedrich Simmel (Addgene plasmid # 116851 ; http://n2t.net/addgene:116851 ; RRID:Addgene_116851)
