[The description below was written by a language model from this plasmid's Addgene catalogue record and pLannotate feature annotations shown in this document.]
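Description:
pSB1A3-AD010 is a high-copy bacterial expression plasmid in the BioBrick synthetic-biology format. Despite its name, the depositor notes that it was actually built on the pSB1A2 backbone rather than pSB1A3, a difference said not to affect function. It replicates in E. coli from a ColE1/pUC-type origin and is selected with ampicillin through the β-lactamase gene. The payload sits between the BioBrick prefix and suffix and was assembled from BsaI-flanked fragments, with the sites destroyed during cloning, as is typical of Golden Gate-style assembly. The catalogue gives a total size of 5,325 bp, while the sequenced record used for annotation is 5,249 nt. The reason for this small discrepancy is not stated.

The insert is an arabinose-inducible circuit in the native divergent arrangement. E. coli araC is encoded on the reverse strand and, according to the record, is expressed constitutively. The araBAD (pBAD) promoter faces the opposite way and drives two downstream coding sequences in the same orientation. The first is Staphylococcus aureus alpha-hemolysin, a toxin that oligomerises into heptameric membrane pores. It is annotated as a fragment of the full precursor, which may reflect omission of part of the native sequence, though the record does not say. The second is mScarlet-I, a rapidly maturing monomeric red fluorescent protein. AraC represses pBAD without arabinose and activates it when the sugar is present, so induction should yield the pore-former and a red fluorescent readout together.

The associated publication concerns signalling and differentiation in emulsion-based, multi-compartment in vitro gene circuits. This suggests the construct was used so that arabinose-triggered pore production, reported by red fluorescence, could permeabilise the membranes between compartments.
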