Features (pLannotate 1.2.2; 11 found; start..end, strand, type, name):
     73..177     -  promoter       AmpR promoter: bla
    267..310     -  terminator     bacterial terminator: putative bacterial transcription terminator
    313..334     +  misc_feature   BioBrick prefix: BioBrick prefix for parts that do not start with "ATG"
    420..1298    -  CDS            araC: L-arabinose regulatory protein; araC
   1325..1609    +  promoter       araBAD promoter: araBAD; promoter of the L-arabinose operon of E. coli; the araC regulatory gene is transcribed in the opposite direction (Guzman et al., 1995)
   1630..1662    +  misc_feature   MCS (fragment): pUC18/19 multiple cloning site
   1716..2591    +  CDS            hly (fragment): HLA_STAAU - Also known as hla. Experimental evidence at protein level: Swiss-Prot protein existence level 1. Alpha-toxin binds to the membrane of eukaryotic cells (particularly red blood cells, RBC) forming pores, resulting in hemolysis, with the release of low-molecular weight molecules leading to eventual osmotic RBC lysis (PubMed:1587866, PubMed:20624979). Human RBCs bind much less alpha-toxin than do rabbit RBCs (PubMed:1587866, PubMed:20624979). Heptamer oligomerization and pore formation is required for lytic activity (PubMed:1587866, PubMed:20624979). From Staphylococcus aureus.
   2716..3411    +  CDS            mScarlet-I: mScarlet-I is a basic (constitutively fluorescent) red fluorescent protein published in 2016, derived from synthetic construct. It is reported to be a rapidly-maturing monomer with moderate acid sensitivity.
   3505..3525    +  misc_feature   BioBrick suffix: universal suffix for all parts
   3702..4290    -  rep_origin     ori: high-copy-number ColE1/pMB1/pBR322/pUC origin of replication
   4461..72      -  CDS            AmpR (across the origin): β-lactamase; bla; confers resistance to ampicillin, carbenicillin, and related antibiotics
>Addgene plasmid #116851 | pSB1A3-AD010 | addgene full sequence | sequence record 226481 | Addgene NGS Result
GTGAGCAAAAACAGGAAGGCAAAATGCCGCAAAAAAGGGAATAAGGGCGACACGGAAATGTTGAATACTC
ATACTCTTCCTTTTTCAATATTATTGAAGCATTTATCAGGGTTATTGTCTCATGAGCGGATACATATTTG
AATGTATTTAGAAAAATAAACAAATAGGGGTTCCGCGCACATTTCCCCGAAAAGTGCCACCTGACGTCTA
AGAAACCATTATTATCATGACATTAACCTATAAAAATAGGCGTATCACGAGGCAGAATTTCAGATAAAAA
AAATCCTTAGCTTTCGCTAAGGATGATTTCTGGAATTCGCGGCCGCTTCTAGAGGAGAGTTAGGCATAAG
GCTGCATGCTACCCTTTGGTCGAAAAAAAAAGCCCGCACTGTCAGGTGCGGGCTTTTTTCTGTGTTTCCT
TATGACAACTTGACGGCTACATCATTCACTTTTTCTTCACAACCGGCACGGAACTCGCTCGGGCTGGCCC
CGGTGCATTTTTTAAATACCCGCGAGAAATAGAGTTGATCGTCAAAACCAACATTGCGACCGACGGTGGC
GATAGGCATCCGGGTGGTGCTCAAAAGCAGCTTCGCCTGGCTGATACGTTGGTCCTCGCGCCAGCTTAAG
ACGCTAATCCCTAACTGCTGGCGGAAAAGATGTGACAGACGCGACGGCGACAAGCAAACATGCTGTGCGA
CGCTGGCGATATCAAAATTGCTGTCTGCCAGGTGATCGCTGATGTACTGACAAGCCTCGCGTACCCGATT
ATCCATCGGTGGATGGAGCGACTCGTTAATCGCTTCCATGCGCCGCAGTAACAATTGCTCAAGCAGATTT
ATCGCCAGCAGCTCCGAATAGCGCCCTTCCCCTTGCCCGGCGTTAATGATTTGCCCAAACAGGTCGCTGA
AATGCGGCTGGTGCGCTTCATCCGGGCGAAAGAACCCCGTATTGGCAAATATTGACGGCCAGTTAAGCCA
TTCATGCCAGTAGGCGCGCGGACGAAAGTAAACCCACTGGTGATACCATTCGCGAGCCTCCGGATGACGA
CCGTAGTGATGAATCTCTCCTGGCGGGAACAGCAAAATATCACCCGGTCGGCAAACAAATTCTCGTCCCT
GATTTTTCACCACCCCCTGACCGCGAATGGTGAGATTGAGAATATAACCTTTCATTCCCAGCGGTCGGTC
GATAAAAAAATCGAGATAACCGTTGGCCTCAATCGGCGTTAAACCCGCCACCAGATGGGCATTAAACGAG
TATCCCGGCAGCAGGGGATCATTTTGCGCTTCAGCCATACTTTTCATACTCCCGCCATTCAGAGAAGAAA
CCAATTGTCCATATTGCATCAGACATTGCCGTCACTGCGTCTTTTACTGGCTCTTCTCGCTAACCAAACC
GGTAACCCCGCTTATTAAAAGCATTCTGTAACAAAGCGGGACCAAAGCCATGACAAAAACGCGTAACAAA
AGTGTCTATAATCACGGCAGAAAAGTCCACATTGATTATTTGCACGGCGTCACACTTTGCTATGCCATAG
CATTTTTATCCATAAGATTAGCGGATCCTACCTGACGCTTTTTATCGCAACTCTCTACTGTTTCTCCATA
CCCGTTTTTTTGGGCTAGCGAATTCGAGCTCGGTACCCGGGGATCCTCTAGAAGGAGATATAACCCTATG
GACTATGTTTTTCAAAGACGAAAAACTACTAGATGGATTCTGATATCAATATCAAAACCGGCACCACCGA
TATCGGCTCCAATACCACCGTTAAAACCGGTGATCTGGTGACCTATGATAAAGAAAACGGTATGCATAAA
AAAGTGTTTTACTCGTTTATTGACGATAAAAACCATAACAAAAAACTGCTGGTCATCCGCACCAAAGGCA
CCATTGCGGGTCAATACCGTGTGTACTCCGAAGAAGGTGCGAACAAAAGCGGTCTGGCTTGGCCGTCTGC
CTTTAAAGTGCAGCTGCAACTGCCGGATAATGAAGTGGCGCAGATTTCAGATTATTATCCGCGTAATAGC
ATCGATACCAAAGAATATATGAGTACCCTGACCTATGGTTTTAATGGCAATGTTACCGGTGATGATACGG
GTAAAATTGGCGGTCTGATTGGCGCCAATGTGTCCATTGGTCATACGCTGAAATACGTGCAACCGGATTT
CAAAACCATTCTGGAAAGTCCGACCGATAAAAAAGTGGGTTGGAAAGTTATCTTCAACAACATGGTGAAT
CAGAACTGGGGTCCGTACGATCGCGATTCCTGGAATCCGGTTTATGGCAATCAGCTGTTTATGAAAACCC
GCAACGGTAGTATGAAAGCGGCGGATAATTTTCTGGACCCGAACAAAGCCTCAAGCCTGCTGTCCAGCGG
TTTTAGCCCGGATTTTGCCACGGTTATTACCATGGATCGCAAAGCCAGCAAACAGCAGACCAACATTGAT
GTGATCTACGAACGTGTGCGTGATGATTATCAACTGCATTGGACCTCAACCAATTGGAAAGGCACCAATA
CCAAAGATAAATGGACGGATCGCAGTTCAGAACGCTACAAAATTGATTGGGAAAAAGAAGAAATGACCAA
CTAAAGCGCTCAACGGGTGTGCTTCCCGTTCTGATGAGTCCGTGAGGACGAAAGCGCCTCTACAAATAAT
TTTGTTTAAGGAGCTATGGACTATGTTTGAAAGGCTGCTCGAGAAAGAGGAGAAAATGGTGTCAAAGGGA
GAGGCGGTTATCAAGGAATTTATGCGCTTTAAAGTCCACATGGAGGGCAGCATGAACGGGCACGAGTTTG
AAATTGAGGGGGAGGGGGAGGGCCGTCCTTATGAAGGTACTCAGACTGCTAAACTGAAGGTGACAAAAGG
TGGCCCCTTGCCTTTCTCGTGGGACATCCTGTCGCCACAATTCATGTACGGGAGCCGCGCCTTTATCAAA
CATCCCGCAGATATTCCTGATTACTATAAACAATCTTTCCCGGAAGGTTTCAAATGGGAACGCGTCATGA
ATTTTGAGGACGGGGGCGCTGTCACAGTTACTCAGGACACCTCCTTGGAAGACGGCACATTGATTTACAA
GGTTAAGTTGCGCGGCACAAACTTCCCCCCTGACGGGCCAGTAATGCAAAAGAAAACTATGGGTTGGGAG
GCGTCTACAGAACGTTTATACCCCGAAGACGGGGTGCTGAAAGGTGACATTAAGATGGCCCTGCGCCTGA
AGGACGGCGGTCGCTATCTTGCCGACTTTAAAACTACTTATAAGGCTAAAAAACCAGTCCAGATGCCAGG
CGCCTATAATGTTGACCGCAAGTTAGACATCACCTCACATAATGAAGACTATACCGTTGTAGAACAATAC
GAGCGCAGCGAGGGTCGTCACAGTACCGGGGGGATGGATGAATTATACAAATAAAAGCTTTAGAACGCAT
GAGAAAGCCCCCGGAAGATCACCTTCCGGGGGCTTTTTTATTGCGCCTTGTCACACCTACACTGCTCGAA
GTACTACTAGTAGCGGCCGCTGCAGGCTTCCTCGCTCACTGACTCGCTGCGCTCGGTCGTTCGGCTGCGG
CGAGCGGTATCAGCTCACTCAAAGGCGGTAATACGGTTATCCACAGAATCAGGGGATAACGCAGGAAAGA
ACATGTGAGCAAAAGGCCAGCAAAAGGCCAGGAACCGTAAAAAGGCCGCGTTGCTGGCGTTTTTCCACAG
GCTCCGCCCCCCTGACGAGCATCACAAAAATCGACGCTCAAGTCAGAGGTGGCGAAACCCGACAGGACTA
TAAAGATACCAGGCGTTTCCCCCTGGAAGCTCCCTCGTGCGCTCTCCTGTTCCGACCCTGCCGCTTACCG
GATACCTGTCCGCCTTTCTCCCTTCGGGAAGCGTGGCGCTTTCTCATAGCTCACGCTGTAGGTATCTCAG
TTCGGTGTAGGTCGTTCGCTCCAAGCTGGGCTGTGTGCACGAACCCCCCGTTCAGCCCGACCGCTGCGCC
TTATCCGGTAACTATCGTCTTGAGTCCAACCCGGTAAGACACGACTTATCGCCACTGGCAGCAGCCACTG
GTAACAGGATTAGCAGAGCGAGGTATGTAGGCGGTGCTACAGAGTTCTTGAAGTGGTGGCCTAACTACGG
CTACACTAGAAGAACAGTATTTGGTATCTGCGCTCTGCTGAAGCCAGTTACCTTCGGAAAAAGAGTTGGT
AGCTCTTGATCCGGCAAACAAACCACCGCTGGTAGCGGTGGTTTTTTTGTTTGCAAGCAGCAGATTACGC
GCAGAAAAAAAGGATCTCAAGAAGATCCTTTGATCTTTTCTACGGGGTCTGACGCTCAGTGGAACGAAAA
CTCACGTTAAGGGATTTTGGTCATTAGATTATCAAAAAGGATCTTCACCTAGATCCTTTTAAATTAAAAA
TGAAGTTTTAAATCAATCTAAAGTATATATGAGTAAACTTGGTCTGACAGTTACCAATGCTTAATCAGTG
AGGCACCTATCTCAGCGATCTGTCTATTTCGTTCATCCATAGTTGCCTGACTCCCCGTCGTGTAGATAAC
TACGATACGGGAGGGCTTACCATCTGGCCCCAGTGCTGCAATGATACCGCGAGACCCACGCTCACCGGCT
CCAGATTTATCAGCAATAAACCAGCCAGCCGGAAGGGCCGAGCGCAGAAGTGGTCCTGCAACTTTATCCG
CCTCCATCCAGTCTATTAATTGTTGCCGGGAAGCTAGAGTAAGTAGTTCGCCAGTTAATAGTTTGCGCAA
CGTTGTTGCCATTGCTACAGGCATCGTGGTGTCACGCTCGTCGTTTGGTATGGCTTCATTCAGCTCCGGT
TCCCAACGATCAAGGCGAGTTACATGATCCCCCATGTTGTGCAAAAAAGCGGTTAGCTCCTTCGGTCCTC
CGATCGTTGTCAGAAGTAAGTTGGCCGCAGTGTTATCACTCATGGTTATGGCAGCACTGCATAATTCTCT
TACTGTCATGCCATCCGTAAGATGCTTTTCTGTGACTGGTGAGTACTCAACCAAGTCATTCTGAGAATAG
TGTATGCGGCGACCGAGTTGCTCTTGCCCGGCGTCAATACGGGATAATACCGCGCCACATAGCAGAACTT
TAAAAGTGCTCATCATTGGAAAACGTTCTTCGGGGCGAAAACTCTCAAGGATCTTACCGCTGTTGAGATC
CAGTTCGATGTAACCCACTCGTGCACCCAACTGATCTTCAGCATCTTTTACTTTCACCAGCGTTTCTGG
